Addgene plasmid #193188: AAV-PB-SRT-tdTomato_BC23
Purpose: Barcoded piggyBac self-reporting transposon with tdTomato marker in AAV backbone
Depositing lab: Rob Mitra. Depositing organization: Washington University in Saint Louis. Publication: Measuring transcription factor binding and gene expression using barcoded self-reporting transposon calling cards and transcriptomes. Lalli M, Yen A, Thopte U, Dong F, Moudgil A, Chen X, Milbrandt J, Dougherty JD, Mitra RD. NAR Genom Bioinform. 2022 Aug 31;4(3):lqac061. doi: 10.1093/nargab/lqac061. eCollection 2022 Sep. PubMed 36062164.
Backbone
  Vector backbone: AAV-PB-SRT-tdTomato
  Vector type: AAV
Growth in bacteria
  Bacterial resistance: Ampicillin, 100 μg/mL
  Growth temperature: 37°C
  Growth strain: NEB Stable
  Copy number: High Copy
Gene/Insert
  Gene/Insert name: Barcoded piggyBac tdTomato SRT
  Species: H. sapiens (human)
  Mutation: Barcode: CTAG
  Cloning method: Gibson Cloning
Terms and licenses: Academic/Nonprofit Terms; Industry Terms: Not Available to Industry
How to cite: AAV-PB-SRT-tdTomato_BC23 was a gift from Rob Mitra (Addgene plasmid # 193188 ; http://n2t.net/addgene:193188 ; RRID:Addgene_193188)
