[The description below was written by a language model from this plasmid's Addgene catalogue record and pLannotate feature annotations shown in this document.]
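Description:
AAV-PB-SRT-tdTomato_BC23 is a 6.5 kb AAV transfer plasmid carrying a barcoded piggyBac "self-reporting transposon" (SRT) marked with tdTomato. It is maintained in E. coli through a high-copy ColE1/pUC-type origin and selected with ampicillin (AmpR under its own bla promoter). The catalogue lists a recombination-deficient growth strain, as is usual for ITR-containing plasmids. Several short backbone hits in the automated annotation (M13 ori, lacZα, lacI, RSF ori, rrnB T1 fragments, a T7 promoter) appear to be cloning-vector remnants rather than functional parts of the payload.

Two AAV2 inverted terminal repeats flank the payload, so the intervening region can be packaged into recombinant AAV for delivery to mammalian cells. Between them, a human EF-1α core promoter with portions of EF-1α intron A drives a mammalian codon-optimised tdTomato reading frame. A small CMV enhancer fragment lies upstream. Downstream of the reporter the table annotates a hammerhead ribozyme, a 5S rRNA-like match and only a short bGH poly(A) fragment. The piggyBac terminal repeats and the barcode itself are not annotated, although the record describes the insert as a piggyBac transposon with a four-base barcode recorded as its "mutation".

In the SRT design, a piggyBac transposase, typically fused to a transcription factor, inserts the transposon into the genome. Transcripts from the transposon's promoter then read through into flanking genomic sequence, so insertion sites can be recovered from RNA. The ribozyme probably serves to destabilise transcripts from non-transposed copies, though the record does not state this. The barcode distinguishes this plasmid from sibling constructs, which allows calling-card experiments that measure transcription factor binding alongside gene expression to be multiplexed.
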