Features (pLannotate 1.2.2; 21 found; start..end, strand, type, name):
     44..78      -  promoter       AmpR promoter (fragment): bla
    104..235     -  rep_origin     M13 ori (fragment): M13 bacteriophage origin of replication; arrow indicates direction of (+) strand synthesis
    256..412     -  CDS            lacZα (fragment): LacZα fragment of β-galactosidase; lacZ fragment
    421..439     +  promoter       T7 promoter: promoter for bacteriophage T7 RNA polymerase
    475..605     -  repeat_region  AAV2 ITR (fragment): inverted terminal repeat of adeno-associated virus serotype 2 inverted
    624..733     +  enhancer       CMV enhancer (fragment): human cytomegalovirus immediate early enhancer
    987..1005    -  misc_feature   MCS (fragment): pBluescript multiple cloning site
   1075..1286    +  promoter       EF-1α core promoter: core promoter for human elongation factor EF-1α
   1287..1400    +  intron         EF-1α intron A (fragment): intron upstream of the start codon of human EF-1α
   2026..2229    +  intron         EF-1α intron A: truncated intron upstream of the start codon of human EF-1α
   2250..3679    +  CDS            tdTomato (fragment): tandem dimeric (pseudo-monomeric) derivative of DsRed (Shaner et al., 2004) mammalian codon-optimized
   4121..4173    +  ncRNA          Hammerhead 1: Accession: RF00163 - Hammerhead ribozyme (type I)
   4214..4332    +  ncRNA          5S rRNA: Accession: RF00001 - 5S ribosomal RNA
   4359..4381    +  polyA_signal   bGH poly(A) signal (fragment): bovine growth hormone polyadenylation signal
   4404..4534    +  repeat_region  AAV2 ITR (fragment): inverted terminal repeat of adeno-associated virus serotype 2 inverted
   4569..4616    -  CDS            lacI (fragment): lac repressor; lacI; The lac repressor binds to the lac operator to inhibit transcription in E. coli. This inhibition can be relieved by adding lactose or isopropyl-β-D-thiogalactopyranoside (IPTG).
   4653..4693    -  rep_origin     RSF ori (fragment): Plasmids containing the RSF 1030 origin of replication can be propagated in E. coli cells that contain additional plasmids with compatible origins.
   4715..4758    +  terminator     rrnB T1 terminator: Escherichia coli rrnB; transcription terminator T1 from the E. coli rrnB gene
   4815..5403    -  rep_origin     ori: high-copy-number ColE1/pMB1/pBR322/pUC origin of replication
   5574..6434    -  CDS            AmpR: β-lactamase; bla; confers resistance to ampicillin, carbenicillin, and related antibiotics
   6435..6498    -  promoter       AmpR promoter: bla
>Addgene plasmid #193188 | AAV-PB-SRT-tdTomato_BC23 | addgene full sequence | sequence record 379116 | Addgene NGS Result
GCTAATAACAGGCCTGCTGGTAATCGCAGGCCTTTTTATTTGGTGTATTTAGAAAAATAAACAAATAGGG
GTTCCGCGCACATTTCCCCGAAAAGTGCCACCTAAATTGTAAGCGTTAATATTTTGTTAAAATTCGCGTT
AAATTTTTGTTAAATCAGCTCATTTTTTAACCAATAGGCCGAAATCGGCAAAATCCCTTATAAATCAAAA
GAATAGACCGAGATAGGGTTGAGTGGCCGCTACAGGGCGCTCCCATTCGCCATTCAGGCTGCGCAACTGT
TGGGAAGGGCGTTTCGGTGCGGGCCTCTTCGCTATTACGCCAGCTGGCGAAAGGGGGATGTGCTGCAAGG
CGATTAAGTTGGGTAACGCCAGGGTTTTCCCAGTCACGACGTTGTAAAACGACGGCCAGTGAGCGCGACG
TAATACGACTCACTATAGGGCGAATTGTAGGCGGAAGGCCGTCAAGGCCGCATGGCTGCGCGCTCGCTCG
CTCACTGAGGCCGCCCGGGCAAAGCCCGGGCGTCGGGCGACCTTTGGTCGCCCGGCCTCAGTGAGCGAGC
GAGCGCGCAGAGAGGGAGTGGCCAACTCCATCACTAGGGGTTCCTATTGACGTCAGATCGCTAAATAATG
ACGTATGTTCCCATAGTAACGCCAATAGGGACTTTCCATTGACGTCAATGGGTGGAGTATTTACGGTAAA
CTGCCCACTTGGCAGTACATCAAGTGTATCATACGTCAAGGCCGCATTTAACCCTAGAAAGATAATCATA
TTGTGACGTACGTTAAAGATAATCATGTGTAAAATTGACGCATGTGTTTTATCGGTCTGTATATCGAGGT
TTATTTATTAATTTGAATAGATATTAAGTTTTATTATATTTACACTTACATACTAATAATAAATTCAACA
AACAATTTATTTATGTTTATTTATTTATTAAAAAAAACAAAAACTCAAAATTTCTTCTATAAAGTAACAA
AACTTTTATCGAATTCCTGCAGCCCAGCTTGATCTTAGGTCCCTCGACGAATTCTCTAGAGAAGAGCATG
CGTGAGGCTCCGGTGCCCGTCAGTGGGCAGAGCGCACATCGCCCACAGTCCCCGAGAAGTTGGGGGGAGG
GGTCGGCAATTGAACCGGTGCCTAGAGAAGGTGGCGCGGGGTAAACTGGGAAAGTGATGTCGTGTACTGG
CTCCGCCTTTTTCCCGAGGGTGGGGGAGAACCGTATATAAGTGCAGTAGTCGCCGTGAACGTTCTTTTTC
GCAACGGGTTTGCCGCCAGAACACAGGTAAGTGCCGTGTGTGGTTCCCGCGGGCCTGGCCTCTTTACGGG
TTATGGCCCTTGCGTGCCTTGAATTACTTCCACGCCCCTGGCTGCAGTACGTGATTCTTGATCCCGAGCT
TCGGGTTGGAAGTGGGTGGGAGAGTTCGAGGCCTTGCGCTTAAGGAGCCCCTTCGCCTCGTGCTTGAGTT
GAGGCCTGGCTTGGGCGCTGGGGCCGCCGCGTGCGAATCTGGTGGCACCTTCGCGCCTGTCTCGCTGCTT
TCGATAAGTCTCTAGCCATTTAAAATTTTTGATGACCTGCTGCGACGCTTTTTTTCTGGCAAGATAGTCT
TGTAAATGCGGGCCAAGATCTGCACACTGGTATTTCGGTTTTTGGGGCCGCGGGCGGCGACGGGGCCCGT
GCGTCCCAGCGCACATGTTCGGCGAGGCGGGGCCTGCGAGCGCGGCCACCGAGAATCGGACGGGGGTAGT
CTCAAGCTGGCCGGCCTGCTCTGGTGCCTGGCCTCGCGCCGCCGTGTATCGCCCCGCCCTGGGCGGCAAG
GCTGGCCCGGTCGGCACCAGTTGCGTGAGCGGAAAGATGGCCGCTTCCCGGCCCTGCTGCAGGGAGCTCA
AAATGGAGGACGCGGCGCTCGGGAGAGCGGGCGGGTGAGTCACCCACACAAAGGAAAAGGGCCTTTCCGT
CCTCAGCCGTCGCTTCATGTGACTCCACGGAGTACCGGGCGCCGTCCAGGCACCTCGATTAGTTCTCGAG
CTTTTGGAGTACGTCGTCTTTAGGTTGGGGGGAGGGGTTTTATGCGATGGAGTTTCCCCACACTGAGTGG
GTGGAGACTGAAGTTAGGCCAGCTTGGCACTTGATGTAATTCTCCTTGGAATTTGCCCTTTTTGAGTTTG
GATCTTGGTTCATTCTCAAGCCTCAGACAGTGGTTCAAAGTTTTTTTCTTCCATTTCAGGTGTCGTGAAA
ACTACGCCAATGGTGAGCAAGGGCGAGGAGGTCATCAAAGAGTTCATGCGCTTCAAGGTGCGCATGGAGG
GCTCCATGAACGGCCACGAGTTCGAGATCGAGGGCGAGGGCGAGGGCCGCCCCTACGAGGGCACCCAGGC
CGCCAAGCTGAAGGTGACCAAGGGCGGCCCCCTGCCCTTCGCCTGGGACATCCTGTCCCCCCAGTTCATG
TACGGCTCCAAGGCGTACGTGAAGCACCCCGCCGACATCCCCGATTACAAGAAGCTGTCCTTCCCCGAGG
GCTTCAAGTGGGAGCGCGTGATGAACTTCGAGGACGGCGGTCTGGTGACCGTGACCCAGGACTCCTCCCT
GCAGGACGGCACGCTGATCTACAAGGTGAAGATGCGCGGCACCAACTTCCCCCCCGACGGCCCCGTAATG
CAGAAGAAGACCATGGGCTGGGAGGCCTCCACCGAGCGCCTGTACCCCCGCGACGGCGTGCTGAAGGGCG
AGATCCACCAGGCCCTGAAGCTGAAGGACGGCGGCCACTACCTGGTGGAGTTCAAGACCATCTACATGGC
CAAGAAGCCCGTGCAACTGCCCGGCTACTACTACGTGGACACCAAGCTGGACATCACCTCCCACAACGAG
GACTACACCATCGTGGAACAGTACGAGCGCTCCGAGGGCCGCCACCACCTGTTCCTGGGGCATGGCACCG
GCAGCACCGGCAGCGGCAGCTCCGGCACCGCCTCCTCCGAGGACAACAACATGGCCGTCATCAAAGAGTT
CATGCGCTTCAAGGTGCGCATGGAGGGCTCCATGAACGGCCACGAGTTCGAGATCGAGGGCGAGGGCGAG
GGCCGCCCCTACGAGGGCACCCAGACCGCCAAGCTGAAGGTGACCAAGGGCGGCCCCCTGCCCTTCGCCT
GGGACATCCTGTCCCCCCAGTTCATGTACGGCTCCAAGGCGTACGTGAAGCACCCCGCCGACATCCCCGA
TTACAAGAAGCTGTCCTTCCCCGAGGGCTTCAAGTGGGAGCGCGTGATGAACTTCGAGGACGGCGGTCTG
GTGACCGTGACCCAGGACTCCTCCCTGCAGGACGGCACGCTGATCTACAAGGTGAAGATGCGCGGCACCA
ACTTCCCCCCCGACGGCCCCGTAATGCAGAAGAAGACCATGGGCTGGGAGGCCTCCACCGAGCGCCTGTA
CCCCCGCGACGGCGTGCTGAAGGGCGAGATCCACCAGGCCCTGAAGCTGAAGGACGGCGGCCACTACCTG
GTGGAGTTCAAGACCATCTACATGGCCAAGAAGCCCGTGCAACTGCCCGGCTACTACTACGTGGACACCA
AGCTGGACATCACCTCCCACAACGAGGACTACACCATCGTGGAACAGTACGAGCGCTCCGAGGGCCGCCA
CCACCTGTTCCTGTACGGCATGGACGAGCTGTACAAGTAATCGATAACAACTCGAGTACCGGCTTAAGTG
ATAGATCGGAAGAGCGGTTCAGCAGGAATGCCGAGACCGGTTTAAACTCAGTGTCCATAGCGACGCCGGC
GCGATAAGCTATCTATAACAAGAAAATATATATATAATAAGTTATCACGTAAGTAGAACATGAAATAACA
ATATAATTATCGTATGAGTTAAATCTTAAAAGTCACGTAAAAGATAATCATGCGTCATTTTGACTCACGC
GGTCGTTATAGTTCAAAATCAGTGACACTTACCGCATTGACAAGCACGCCTCACGGGAGCTCCAAGCGGC
GACTGAGATGTCCTAAATGCACAGCGACGGATTCGCGCTATTTAGAAAGAGAGAGCAATATTTCAAGAAT
GCATGCGTCAATTTTACGCAGACTATCTTTCTAGGGTTAAGAGCTCCTGAGATGCAGGTACATCCCACTG
ATGAGTCCCAAATAGGACGAAACGCGCTTCGGTGCGTCTGGGATTCCACTGCTATCCACGCGGCCGCACG
GCATTACGTTAGACGTCTAGGCCACACCACCCTGAAGGCGCCTGCTCGCCTCTGATCTGTTGAAGCTAAG
CAGGGTCGGTCCTGGTTAGTACTTGGATGGGACTCCGCCTGGTAATAGCCGGTACCGTAGGCTTGCATGG
TCATAGCTGTTTCCTTGCGCTGGGGATGCGGTGGGCTCTATAGAGAGTCGATCGTGTGATCGAAGGAACC
CCTAGTGATGGAGTTGGCCACTCCCTCTCTGCGCGCTCGCTCGCTCACTGAGGCCGGGCGACCAAAGGTC
GCCCGACGCCCGGGCTTTGCCCGGGCGGCCTCAGTGAGCGAGCGAGCGCGCAGCATGTAGAGACTGGGCC
TCATGGGCCTTCCGCCTATCACTGCCCGCTTTCCAGTCGGGAAACCTGTCGTGCCAGCTGCATTAACATG
GTCATAGCTGTTTCCTTGCGTATTGGGCGCTCTCCGCTTCCTCGCTCACTGACTCGCTGCGCTCGGTCGT
TCGGGTAAAGCCTGGGGTGCCTAAATAAAACGAAAGGCCCAGTCTTCCGACTGAGCCTTTCGTTTTATTG
AGCAAAAGGCCAGCAAAAGGCCAGGAACCGTAAAAAGGCCGCGTTGCTGGCGTTTTTCCATAGGCTCCGC
CCCCCTGACGAGCATCACAAAAATCGACGCTCAAGTCAGAGGTGGCGAAACCCGACAGGACTATAAAGAT
ACCAGGCGTTTCCCCCTGGAAGCTCCCTCGTGCGCTCTCCTGTTCCGACCCTGCCGCTTACCGGATACCT
GTCCGCCTTTCTCCCTTCGGGAAGCGTGGCGCTTTCTCATAGCTCACGCTGTAGGTATCTCAGTTCGGTG
TAGGTCGTTCGCTCCAAGCTGGGCTGTGTGCACGAACCCCCCGTTCAGCCCGACCGCTGCGCCTTATCCG
GTAACTATCGTCTTGAGTCCAACCCGGTAAGACACGACTTATCGCCACTGGCAGCAGCCACTGGTAACAG
GATTAGCAGAGCGAGGTATGTAGGCGGTGCTACAGAGTTCTTGAAGTGGTGGCCTAACTACGGCTACACT
AGAAGAACAGTATTTGGTATCTGCGCTCTGCTGAAGCCAGTTACCTTCGGAAAAAGAGTTGGTAGCTCTT
GATCCGGCAAACAAACCACCGCTGGTAGCGGTGGTTTTTTTGTTTGCAAGCAGCAGATTACGCGCAGAAA
AAAAGGATCTCAAGAAGATCCTTTGATCTTTTCTACGGGGTCTGACGCTCAGTGGAACGAAAACTCACGT
TAAGGGATTTTGGTCATGAGATTATCAAAAAGGATCTTCACCTAGATCCTTTTAAATTAAAAATGAAGTT
TTAAATCAATCTAAAGTATATATGAGTAAACTTGGTCTGACAGTTACCAATGCTTAATCAGTGAGGCACC
TATCTCAGCGATCTGTCTATTTCGTTCATCCATAGTTGCCTGACTCCCCGTCGTGTAGATAACTACGATA
CGGGAGGGCTTACCATCTGGCCCCAGTGCTGCAATGATACCGCGAGAACCACGCTCACCGGCTCCAGATT
TATCAGCAATAAACCAGCCAGCCGGAAGGGCCGAGCGCAGAAGTGGTCCTGCAACTTTATCCGCCTCCAT
CCAGTCTATTAATTGTTGCCGGGAAGCTAGAGTAAGTAGTTCGCCAGTTAATAGTTTGCGCAACGTTGTT
GCCATTGCTACAGGCATCGTGGTGTCACGCTCGTCGTTTGGTATGGCTTCATTCAGCTCCGGTTCCCAAC
GATCAAGGCGAGTTACATGATCCCCCATGTTGTGCAAAAAAGCGGTTAGCTCCTTCGGTCCTCCGATCGT
TGTCAGAAGTAAGTTGGCCGCAGTGTTATCACTCATGGTTATGGCAGCACTGCATAATTCTCTTACTGTC
ATGCCATCCGTAAGATGCTTTTCTGTGACTGGTGAGTACTCAACCAAGTCATTCTGAGAATAGTGTATGC
GGCGACCGAGTTGCTCTTGCCCGGCGTCAATACGGGATAATACCGCGCCACATAGCAGAACTTTAAAAGT
GCTCATCATTGGAAAACGTTCTTCGGGGCGAAAACTCTCAAGGATCTTACCGCTGTTGAGATCCAGTTCG
ATGTAACCCACTCGTGCACCCAACTGATCTTCAGCATCTTTTACTTTCACCAGCGTTTCTGGGTGAGCAA
AAACAGGAAGGCAAAATGCCGCAAAAAAGGGAATAAGGGCGACACGGAAATGTTGAATACTCATACTCTT
CCTTTTTCAATATTATTGAAGCATTTATCAGGGTTATTGTCTCATGAGCGGATACATATTTGAA
